Addgene plasmid #174504: pKan cpRBP-FL P53
Purpose: Express Full-length P53 in E.coli with cleavable expression/purification tag (ribose binding protein circular permutant)
Depositing lab: Stewart Loh. Depositing organization: SUNY Upstate Medical University. Publication: Urea Denaturation, Zinc Binding, and DNA Binding Assays of Mutant p53 DNA-binding Domains and Full-length Proteins. Ha JH, Yu X, Carpizo DR, Loh SN. Bio Protoc. 2021 Oct 20;11(20):e4188. doi: 10.21769/BioProtoc.4188. eCollection 2021 Oct 20. PubMed 34786438.
Backbone
  Vector backbone: pET41
  Backbone manufacturer: Novagen
  Backbone size w/o insert (bp): 5933
  Total vector size (bp): 7225
  Modifications to backbone: The synthetic gene of Thermoanaerobacter tencongenesis ribose binding protein (tteRBP) circular permutant with N-terminal HisTag is inserted between NdeI and XhoI sites. The original N- and C-termini of tteRBP are linked with 58 amino acid linker containing two HRV3C protease sites.
  Vector type: Bacterial Expression
Growth in bacteria
  Bacterial resistance: Kanamycin, 50 μg/mL
  Growth temperature: 37°C
  Growth strain: DH5alpha
  Copy number: Low Copy
Gene/Insert
  Gene/Insert name: P53 gene (alt name: TP53)
  Species: H. sapiens (human)
  Insert size (bp): 1185
  Entrez Gene: TP53 (a.k.a. BCC7, BMFS5, LFS1, P53, TRP53)
  Promoter: T7
  Tag / fusion protein: tteRBP circular permutant (97 - 277 amino acids) with N-terminal histag and 27amino acid linker containing HRV3C protease site (N terminal on backbone); 20 amino acid linker containing HRV3C protease site followed by tteRBP circular permutant (1 -96 amino acid) (C terminal on backbone)
  Cloning method: Restriction Enzyme; 5′ cloning site NotI (not destroyed); 3′ cloning site BamHI (not destroyed)
  Sequencing primers: 5′ CCCTAATTTTATCCCCGCTG; 3′ GGTACTGATGACCAGACCG
Resource information
  A portion of this plasmid was derived from a plasmid made by: The original P53 gene sequence was obtained the plasmid, PHP53B (purchased from ATCC).
Terms and licenses: Academic/Nonprofit Terms; Industry Terms: Not Available to Industry
How to cite: pKan cpRBP-FL P53 was a gift from Stewart Loh (Addgene plasmid # 174504 ; http://n2t.net/addgene:174504 ; RRID:Addgene_174504)
