[The description below was written by a language model from this plasmid's Addgene catalogue record and pLannotate feature annotations shown in this document.]
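Description:
pKan cpRBP-FL P53 is a bacterial expression plasmid built on the Novagen pET41 backbone for producing full-length human p53 (TP53) in E. coli. It is selected with kanamycin through an aminoglycoside phosphotransferase gene. It replicates from a ColE1/pBR322-type origin accompanied by the bom region and the rop gene, consistent with the low copy number listed in the record. An f1 phage origin is also present. Expression is driven by a T7 promoter with an adjacent lac operator and the T7 gene 10 ribosome binding site, and it ends at a T7 terminator. The plasmid-borne lacI gene supplies repressor, so transcription is IPTG-inducible in hosts that provide T7 RNA polymerase.

The distinctive feature is the fusion architecture. The backbone carries a synthetic, circularly permuted ribose binding protein from Thermoanaerobacter tengcongensis (tteRBP) with an N-terminal His tag. In this permutant the original termini are joined by a linker containing two HRV3C protease sites. The p53 coding sequence was cloned into that linker between NotI and BamHI. The translated product therefore reads His tag, tteRBP residues 97–277, a cleavable linker, p53, a second cleavable linker, and tteRBP residues 1–96. The feature table shows this as two rbsB fragments flanking TP53; the automated annotation matches them to a Haemophilus homologue, whereas the catalogue gives the actual source organism. The ribose binding protein acts as an expression and purification tag, and HRV3C digestion at both junctions releases p53 from it. The His-tag and SET1 fragments annotated downstream of the second rbsB fragment appear to be pET41 remnants, and the record does not say whether they are translated. The associated publication covers urea denaturation, zinc binding and DNA binding assays of p53 proteins.
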