Features (pLannotate 1.2.2; 22 found; start..end, strand, type, name):
   1005..1082    -  promoter       lacI promoter: lacI
   1090..1369    -  CDS            TcR (fragment): tetracycline efflux protein; tet; confers resistance to tetracycline
   1395..1413    +  promoter       T7 promoter: promoter for bacteriophage T7 RNA polymerase
   1414..1438    +  protein_bind   lac operator: The lac repressor binds to the lac operator to inhibit transcription in E. coli. This inhibition can be relieved by adding lactose or isopropyl-β-D-thiogalactopyranoside (IPTG). lac repressor encoded by lacI
   1453..1475    +  RBS            RBS: efficient ribosome binding site from bacteriophage T7 gene 10 (Olins and Rangwala, 1989)
   1495..1512    +  CDS            6xHis: 6xHis affinity tag
   1522..2049    +  CDS            rbsB (fragment): RBSB_HAEIN - Experimental evidence at protein level: Swiss-Prot protein existence level 1. Part of the ABC transporter complex RbsABC involved in ribose import. Binds ribose. From Haemophilus influenzae (strain ATCC 51907 / DSM 11121 / KW20 / Rd).
   2149..3327    +  CDS            TP53 (sequence withheld): P53_HUMAN - Also known as P53. Experimental evidence at protein level: Swiss-Prot protein existence level 1. Acts as a tumor suppressor in many tumor types; induces growth arrest or apoptosis depending on the physiological circumstances and cell type. Involved in cell cycle regulation as a trans-activator that acts to negatively regulate cell division by controlling a set of genes required for this process. One of the activated genes is an inhibitor of cyclin-dependent kinases. Apoptosis induction seems to be mediated either by stimulation of BAX and FAS antigen expression, or by repression of
   3409..3678    +  CDS            rbsB (fragment): RBSB_HAEIN - Experimental evidence at protein level: Swiss-Prot protein existence level 1. Part of the ABC transporter complex RbsABC involved in ribose import. Binds ribose. From Haemophilus influenzae (strain ATCC 51907 / DSM 11121 / KW20 / Rd).
   3697..3720    +  CDS            9xHis (fragment): 9xHis affinity tag
   3746..3789    +  CDS            SET1 (fragment): solubility-enhancement tag derived from T7 phage gene 10B
   3797..3844    +  terminator     T7 terminator: transcription terminator for bacteriophage T7 RNA polymerase
   3881..4309    +  rep_origin     f1 ori (sequence partly withheld): f1 bacteriophage origin of replication; arrow indicates direction of (+) strand synthesis
   4362..4419    +  promoter       AmpR promoter (fragment): bla
   4428..5243    -  CDS            KanR: aminoglycoside phosphotransferase; aph(3')-Ia; confers resistance to kanamycin in bacteria or G418 (Geneticin®) in eukaryotes
   5365..5953    +  rep_origin     ori: high-copy-number ColE1/pMB1/pBR322/pUC origin of replication
   6139..6278    -  misc_feature   bom: basis of mobility region from pBR322
   6380..6571    -  CDS            rop: Rop protein, which maintains plasmids at low copy number; rop
   6588..6968    +  CDS            YPB1_ECOLX: Protein predicted: Swiss-Prot protein existence level 4. From Escherichia coli.
   7030..7094    -  CDS            TcR (fragment): tetracycline efflux protein; tet; confers resistance to tetracycline
   7109..7130    -  protein_bind   CAP binding site: CAP binding activates transcription in the presence of cAMP. E. coli catabolite activator protein
   7143..1004    -  CDS            lacI (across the origin): lac repressor; lacI; The lac repressor binds to the lac operator to inhibit transcription in E. coli. This inhibition can be relieved by adding lactose or isopropyl-β-D-thiogalactopyranoside (IPTG).
>Addgene plasmid #174504 | pKan cpRBP-FL P53 | addgene full sequence | sequence record 344828 | Addgene NGS Result
TGCGTATTGGGCGCCAGGGTGGTTTTTCTTTTCACCAGTGAGACGGGCAACAGCTGATTGCCCTTCACCG
CCTGGCCCTGAGAGAGTTGCAGCAAGCGGTCCACGCTGGTTTGCCCCAGCAGGCGAAAATCCTGTTTGAT
GGTGGTTAACGGCGGGATATAACATGAGCTGTCTTCGGTATCGTCGTATCCCACTACCGAGATGTCCGCA
CCAACGCGCAGCCCGGACTCGGTAATGGCGCGCATTGCGCCCAGCGCCATCTGATCGTTGGCAACCAGCA
TCGCAGTGGGAACGATGCCCTCATTCAGCATTTGCATGGTTTGTTGAAAACCGGACATGGCACTCCAGTC
GCCTTCCCGTTCCGCTATCGGCTGAATTTGATTGCGAGTGAGATATTTATGCCAGCCAGCCAGACGCAGA
CGCGCCGAGACAGAACTTAATGGGCCCGCTAACAGCGCGATTTGCTGGTGACCCAATGCGACCAGATGCT
CCACGCCCAGTCGCGTACCGTCTTCATGGGAGAAAATAATACTGTTGATGGGTGTCTGGTCAGAGACATC
AAGAAATAACGCCGGAACATTAGTGCAGGCAGCTTCCACAGCAATGGCATCCTGGTCATCCAGCGGATAG
TTAATGATCAGCCCACTGACGCGTTGCGCGAGAAGATTGTGCACCGCCGCTTTACAGGCTTCGACGCCGC
TTCGTTCTACCATCGACACCACCACGCTGGCACCCAGTTGATCGGCGCGAGATTTAATCGCCGCGACAAT
TTGCGACGGCGCGTGCAGGGCCAGACTGGAGGTGGCAACGCCAATCAGCAACGACTGTTTGCCCGCCAGT
TGTTGTGCCACGCGGTTGGGAATGTAATTCAGCTCCGCCATCGCCGCTTCCACTTTTTCCCGCGTTTTCG
CAGAAACGTGGCTGGCCTGGTTCACCACGCGGGAAACGGTCTGATAAGAGACACCGGCATACTCTGCGAC
ATCGTATAACGTTACTGGTTTCACATTCACCACCCTGAATTGACTCTCTTCCGGGCGCTATCATGCCATA
CCGCGAAAGGTTTTGCGCCATTCGATGGTGTCCGGGATCTCGACGCTCTCCCTTATGCGACTCCTGCATT
AGGAAGCAGCCCAGTAGTAGGTTGAGGCCGTTGAGCACCGCCGCCGCAAGGAATGGTGCATGCAAGGAGA
TGGCGCCCAACAGTCCCCCGGCCACGGGGCCTGCCACCATACCCACGCCGAAACAAGCGCTCATGAGCCC
GAAGTGGCGAGCCCGATCTTCCCCATCGGTGATGTCGGCGATATAGGCGCCAGCAACCGCACCTGTGGCG
CCGGTGATGCCGGCCACGATGCGTCCGGCGTAGAGGATCGAGATCGATCTCGATCCCGCGAAATTAATAC
GACTCACTATAGGGGAATTGTGAGCGGATAACAATTCCCCTCTAGAAATAATTTTGTTTAACTTTAAGAA
GGAGATATACATATGGGTAGCTCACACCATCACCATCACCATTCGAGCTCGGGCGACGTAGTGTCGCATA
TCGCAAGCGATAACGTCAAGGGAGGTGAGATGGCTGCCGAGTTCATTGCGAAAGCCTTAAAGGGCAAAGG
GAACGTCGTGGAATTAGAGGGCATCCCAGGAGCGTCGGCAGCTCGTGACCGCGGAAAAGGGTTTGACGAG
GCTATTGCTAAGTACCCAGACATCAAGATCGTGGCCAAACAAGCCGCCGACTTTGATCGCAGTAAGGGTT
TGAGCGTTATGGAAAACATCTTACAGGCGCAACCGAAAATTGATGCAGTGTTCGCGCAAAATGATGAGAT
GGCTTTGGGTGCAATTAAAGCAATTGAGGCTGCGAACCGCCAAGGTATTATCGTGGTCGGCTTCGACGGT
ACAGAGGACGCGTTGAAGGCGATTAAAGAAGGGAAGATGGCGGCGACCATTGCACAACAGCCGGCCTTGA
TGGGCTCGCTTGGGGTCGAGATGGCTGATAAATATCTTAAGGGCGAAAAAATCCCTAATTTTATCCCCGC
TGAATTGAAATTGATCACTAAAGAAAATGTGCAAGGGGGTTCTGCCTCTGGAGGGACAAGTGGTGGATCG
AGTGCGGCCGGTTTGGAGGTTTTATTCCAGGGTCCAGCGGCCGCAGGC
[1179 nt withheld, positions 2149-3327]
GGCGGATCCGGTGGCTTAGAAGTATTATTCCAAGGTCCAGGTTCGTCAGGAGGGACGGCATCTGGAGGGA
AAGAAGGCAAAACCATCGGTCTGGTCATCAGTACCTTGAATAACCCCTTCTTTGTAACCTTGAAAAATGG
CGCTGAGGAGAAAGCGAAGGAACTGGGATACAAGATCATCGTAGAGGATTCCCAGAATGACTCCTCGAAG
GAGTTATCCAACGTTGAGGATTTAATTCAACAGAAGGTCGACGTACTGCTGATTAACCCTGTAGATTCGG
ATGCTGTTGTAACCGCCATTAAGGAAGCAAATAGCAAGAACATTCCAGTTATTACTATTGATCGCTCGGC
CAACGGGTAATGACTCGAGCACCACCACCACCACCACCACCACTAATTGATTAATACCTAGGCTGCTAAA
CAAAGCCCGAAAGGAAGCTGAGTTGGCTGCTGCCACCGCTGAGCAATAACTAGCATAACCCCTTGGGGCC
TCTAAACGGGTCTTGAGGGGTTTTTTGCTGAAAGGAGGAACTATATCCGGATTGGCGAATGGG
[124 nt withheld, positions 3881-4004]
C
[91 nt withheld, positions 4006-4096]
A
[49 nt withheld, positions 4098-4146]
CCTTTGACGTTGGAGTCCACGTTCTTT
[37 nt withheld, positions 4174-4210]
ACCCTATCTCGGTCTATTCTTTTGATTTATAAGGGATTTTGCCGATTTCGGCCTATTGGTTAAAAAATGA
GCTGATTTAACAAAAATTTAACGCGAATTTTAACAAAATATTAACGCTTACAATTTAGGTGGCACTTTTC
GGGGAAATGTGCGCGGAACCCCTATTTGTTTATTTTTCTAAATACATTCAAATATGTATCCGCTCATGAA
TTAATTCTTAGAAAAACTCATCGAGCATCAAATGAAACTGCAATTTATTCATATCAGGATTATCAATACC
ATATTTTTGAAAAAGCCGTTTCTGTAATGAAGGAGAAAACTCACCGAGGCAGTTCCATAGGATGGCAAGA
TCCTGGTATCGGTCTGCGATTCCGACTCGTCCAACATCAATACAACCTATTAATTTCCCCTCGTCAAAAA
TAAGGTTATCAAGTGAGAAATCACCATGAGTGACGACTGAATCCGGTGAGAATGGCAAAAGTTTATGCAT
TTCTTTCCAGACTTGTTCAACAGGCCAGCCATTACGCTCGTCATCAAAATCACTCGCATCAACCAAACCG
TTATTCATTCGTGATTGCGCCTGAGCGAGACGAAATACGCGATCGCTGTTAAAAGGACAATTACAAACAG
GAATCGAATGCAACCGGCGCAGGAACACTGCCAGCGCATCAACAATATTTTCACCTGAATCAGGATATTC
TTCTAATACCTGGAATGCTGTTTTCCCGGGGATCGCAGTGGTGAGTAACCATGCATCATCAGGAGTACGG
ATAAAATGCTTGATGGTCGGAAGAGGCATAAATTCCGTCAGCCAGTTTAGTCTGACCATCTCATCTGTAA
CATCATTGGCAACGCTACCTTTGCCATGTTTCAGAAACAACTCTGGCGCATCGGGCTTCCCATACAATCG
ATAGATTGTCGCACCTGATTGCCCGACATTATCGCGAGCCCATTTATACCCATATAAATCAGCATCCATG
TTGGAATTTAATCGCGGCCTAGAGCAAGACGTTTCCCGTTGAATATGGCTCATAACACCCCTTGTATTAC
TGTTTATGTAAGCAGACAGTTTTATTGTTCATGACCAAAATCCCTTAACGTGAGTTTTCGTTCCACTGAG
CGTCAGACCCCGTAGAAAAGATCAAAGGATCTTCTTGAGATCCTTTTTTTCTGCGCGTAATCTGCTGCTT
GCAAACAAAAAAACCACCGCTACCAGCGGTGGTTTGTTTGCCGGATCAAGAGCTACCAACTCTTTTTCCG
AAGGTAACTGGCTTCAGCAGAGCGCAGATACCAAATACTGTCCTTCTAGTGTAGCCGTAGTTAGGCCACC
ACTTCAAGAACTCTGTAGCACCGCCTACATACCTCGCTCTGCTAATCCTGTTACCAGTGGCTGCTGCCAG
TGGCGATAAGTCGTGTCTTACCGGGTTGGACTCAAGACGATAGTTACCGGATAAGGCGCAGCGGTCGGGC
TGAACGGGGGGTTCGTGCACACAGCCCAGCTTGGAGCGAACGACCTACACCGAACTGAGATACCTACAGC
GTGAGCTATGAGAAAGCGCCACGCTTCCCGAAGGGAGAAAGGCGGACAGGTATCCGGTAAGCGGCAGGGT
CGGAACAGGAGAGCGCACGAGGGAGCTTCCAGGGGGAAACGCCTGGTATCTTTATAGTCCTGTCGGGTTT
CGCCACCTCTGACTTGAGCGTCGATTTTTGTGATGCTCGTCAGGGGGGCGGAGCCTATGGAAAAACGCCA
GCAACGCGGCCTTTTTACGGTTCCTGGCCTTTTGCTGGCCTTTTGCTCACATGTTCTTTCCTGCGTTATC
CCCTGATTCTGTGGATAACCGTATTACCGCCTTTGAGTGAGCTGATACCGCTCGCCGCAGCCGAACGACC
GAGCGCAGCGAGTCAGTGAGCGAGGAAGCGGAAGAGCGCCTGATGCGGTATTTTCTCCTTACGCATCTGT
GCGGTATTTCACACCGCAATGGTGCACTCTCAGTACAATCTGCTCTGATGCCGCATAGTTAAGCCAGTAT
ACACTCCGCTATCGCTACGTGACTGGGTCATGGCTGCGCCCCGACACCCGCCAACACCCGCTGACGCGCC
CTGACGGGCTTGTCTGCTCCCGGCATCCGCTTACAGACAAGCTGTGACCGTCTCCGGGAGCTGCATGTGT
CAGAGGTTTTCACCGTCATCACCGAAACGCGCGAGGCAGCTGCGGTAAAGCTCATCAGCGTGGTCGTGAA
GCGATTCACAGATGTCTGCCTGTTCATCCGCGTCCAGCTCGTTGAGTTTCTCCAGAAGCGTTAATGTCTG
GCTTCTGATAAAGCGGGCCATGTTAAGGGCGGTTTTTTCCTGTTTGGTCACTGATGCCTCCGTGTAAGGG
GGATTTCTGTTCATGGGGGTAATGATACCGATGAAACGAGAGAGGATGCTCACGATACGGGTTACTGATG
ATGAACATGCCCGGTTACTGGAACGTTGTGAGGGTAAACAACTGGCGGTATGGATGCGGCGGGACCAGAG
AAAAATCACTCAGGGTCAATGCCAGCGCTTCGTTAATACAGATGTAGGTGTTCCACAGGGTAGCCAGCAG
CATCCTGCGATGCAGATCCGGAACATAATGGTGCAGGGCGCTGACTTCCGCGTTTCCAGACTTTACGAAA
CACGGAAACCGAAGACCATTCATGTTGTTGCTCAGGTCGCAGACGTTTTGCAGCAGCAGTCGCTTCACGT
TCGCTCGCGTATCGGTGATTCATTCTGCTAACCAGTAAGGCAACCCCGCCAGCCTAGCCGGGTCCTCAAC
GACAGGAGCACGATCATGCTAGTCATGCCCCGCGCCCACCGGAAGGAGCTGACTGGGTTGAAGGCTCTCA
AGGGCATCGGTCGAGATCCCGGTGCCTAATGAGTGAGCTAACTTACATTAATTGCGTTGCGCTCACTGCC
CGCTTTCCAGTCGGGAAACCTGTCGTGCCAGCTGCATTAATGAATCGGCCAACGCGCGGGGAGAGGCGGT
T
