>Addgene plasmid #174504 | pKan cpRBP-FL P53 | depositor partial sequence | sequence record 338519 | sequenced using T7, T7T, and two primers binding to cpRBP and a primer binding to the P53
AGGAGATATACATATGGGTAGCTCACACCATCACCATCACCATTCGAGCTCGGGCGACGTAGTGTCGCAT
ATCGCAAGCGATAACGTCAAGGGAGGTGAGATGGCTGCCGAGTTCATTGCGAAAGCCTTAAAGGGCAAAG
GGAACGTCGTGGAATTAGAGGGCATCCCAGGAGCGTCGGCAGCTCGTGACCGCGGAAAAGGGTTTGACGA
GGCTATTGCTAAGTACCCAGACATCAAGATCGTGGCCAAACAAGCCGCCGACTTTGATCGCAGTAAGGGT
TTGAGCGTTATGGAAAACATCTTACAGGCGCAACCGAAAATTGATGCAGTGTTCGCGCAAAATGATGAGA
TGGCTTTGGGTGCAATTAAAGCAATTGAGGCTGCGAACCGCCAAGGTATTATCGTGGTCGGCTTCGACGG
TACAGAGGACGCGTTGAAGGCGATTAAAGAAGGGAAGATGGCGGCGACCATTGCACAACAGCCGGCCTTG
ATGGGCTCGCTTGGGGTCGAGATGGCTGATAAATATCTTAAGGGCGAAAAAATCCCTAATTTTATCCCCG
CTGAATTGAAATTGATCACTAAAGAAAATGTGCAAGGGGGTTCTGCCTCTGGAGGGACAAGTGGTGGATC
GAGTGCGGCCGGTTTGGAGGTTTTATTCCAGGGTCCAGCGGCCGCAGGC
[1179 nt withheld, positions 680-1858]
GGCGGATCCGGTGGCTTAGAAGTATTATTCCAAGGTCCAGGTTCGTCAGGAGGGACGGCATCTGGAGGGA
AAGAAGGCAAAACCATCGGTCTGGTCATCAGTACCTTGAATAACCCCTTCTTTGTAACCTTGAAAAATGG
CGCTGAGGAGAAAGCGAAGGAACTGGGATACAAGATCATCGTAGAGGATTCCCAGAATGACTCCTCGAAG
GAGTTATCCAACGTTGAGGATTTAATTCAACAGAAGGTCGACGTACTGCTGATTAACCCTGTAGATTCGG
ATGCTGTTGTAACCGCCATTAAGGAAGCAAATAGCAAGAACATTCCAGTTATTACTATTGATCGCTCGGC
CAACGGGTAATGACTCGAGCACCACCACCACCACCACCACCACTAA
